LOCUS       Exported 3495 bp ds-DNA circular SYN 17-JAN-2024
DEFINITION  Renilla SV40 promoter (no enhancer) reporter gene for normalization
            of luciferase experiments.
ACCESSION   .
VERSION     .
KEYWORDS    pRL-SV40P
SOURCE      synthetic DNA construct
  ORGANISM  synthetic DNA construct
REFERENCE   1 (bases 1 to 3495)
  AUTHORS   Chen X, Prywes R
  TITLE     Serum-induced expression of the cdc25A gene by relief of
            E2F-mediated repression.
  JOURNAL   Mol Cell Biol. 1999 Jul . 19(7):4695-702.
  PUBMED    10373518
REFERENCE   2 (bases 1 to 3495)
  AUTHORS   .
  TITLE     Direct Submission
  JOURNAL   Exported Jan 17, 2024 from SnapGene Server 1.1.58
            http://www.snapgene.com
FEATURES             Location/Qualifiers
     source          1..3495
                     /organism="synthetic DNA construct"
                     /mol_type="other DNA"
     rep_origin      1..589
                     /direction=RIGHT
                     /label=ori
                     /note="high-copy-number ColE1/pMB1/pBR322/pUC origin of
                     replication"
     primer_bind     490..509
                     /label=pBR322ori-F
                     /note="pBR322 origin, forward primer"
     promoter        669..865
                     /label=SV40 promoter
                     /note="SV40 early promoter"
     rep_origin      716..851
                     /label=SV40 ori
                     /note="SV40 origin of replication"
     primer_bind     778..797
                     /label=SV40pro-F
                     /note="SV40 promoter/origin, forward primer"
     intron          935..1067
                     /label=chimeric intron
                     /note="chimera between introns from human beta-globin and
                     immunoglobulin heavy chain genes"
     primer_bind     1050..1069
                     /label=pMT2-F
                     /note="Synthetic intron, forward primer"
     promoter        1112..1130
                     /label=T7 promoter
                     /note="promoter for bacteriophage T7 RNA polymerase"
     CDS             1140..2075
                     /codon_start=1
                     /product="luciferase from the anthozoan coelenterate
                     Renilla reniformis (sea pansy)"
                     /label=Rluc
                     /translation="MTSKVYDPEQRKRMITGPQWWARCKQMNVLDSFINYYDSEKHAEN
                     AVIFLHGNAASSYLWRHVVPHIEPVARCIIPDLIGMGKSGKSGNGSYRLLDHYKYLTAW
                     FELLNLPKKIIFVGHDWGACLAFHYSYEHQDKIKAIVHAESVVDVIESWDEWPDIEEDI
                     ALIKSEEGEKMVLENNFFVETMLPSKIMRKLEPEEFAAYLEPFKEKGEVRRPTLSWPRE
                     IPLVKGGKPDVVQIVRNYNAYLRASDDLPKMFIESDPGFFSNAIVEGAKKFPNTEFVKV
                     KGLHFSQEDAPDEMGKYIKSFVERVLKNEQ"
     polyA_signal    2106..2227
                     /label=SV40 poly(A) signal
                     /note="SV40 polyadenylation signal"
     primer_bind     complement(2117..2136)
                     /label=EBV-rev
                     /note="SV40 polyA terminator, reverse primer"
     primer_bind     2171..2190
                     /label=SV40pA-R
                     /note="SV40 polyA, reverse primer"
     promoter        2360..2464
                     /gene="bla"
                     /label=AmpR promoter
     CDS             2465..3325
                     /codon_start=1
                     /gene="bla"
                     /product="beta-lactamase"
                     /label=AmpR
                     /note="confers resistance to ampicillin, carbenicillin, and
                     related antibiotics"
                     /translation="MSIQHFRVALIPFFAAFCLPVFAHPETLVKVKDAEDQLGARVGYI
                     ELDLNSGKILESFRPEERFPMMSTFKVLLCGAVLSRIDAGQEQLGRRIHYSQNDLVEYS
                     PVTEKHLTDGMTVRELCSAAITMSDNTAANLLLTTIGGPKELTAFLHNMGDHVTRLDRW
                     EPELNEAIPNDERDTTMPVAMATTLRKLLTGELLTLASRQQLIDWMEADKVAGPLLRSA
                     LPAGWFIADKSGAGERGSRGIIAALGPDGKPSRIVVIYTTGSQATMDERNRQIAEIGAS
                     LIKHW"
     primer_bind     complement(2683..2702)
                     /label=Amp-R
                     /note="Ampicillin resistance gene, reverse primer"
ORIGIN
        1 ttgagatcct ttttttctgc gcgtaatctg ctgcttgcaa acaaaaaaac caccgctacc
       61 agcggtggtt tgtttgccgg atcaagagct accaactctt tttccgaagg taactggctt
      121 cagcagagcg cagataccaa atactgttct tctagtgtag ccgtagttag gccaccactt
      181 caagaactct gtagcaccgc ctacatacct cgctctgcta atcctgttac cagtggctgc
      241 tgccagtggc gataagtcgt gtcttaccgg gttggactca agacgatagt taccggataa
      301 ggcgcagcgg tcgggctgaa cggggggttc gtgcacacag cccagcttgg agcgaacgac
      361 ctacaccgaa ctgagatacc tacagcgtga gctatgagaa agcgccacgc ttcccgaagg
      421 gagaaaggcg gacaggtatc cggtaagcgg cagggtcgga acaggagagc gcacgaggga
      481 gcttccaggg ggaaacgcct ggtatcttta tagtcctgtc gggtttcgcc acctctgact
      541 tgagcgtcga tttttgtgat gctcgtcagg ggggcggagc ctatggaaaa acgccagcaa
      601 cgcggccttt ttacggttcc tggccttttg ctggcctttt gctcacatgg ctcgacagat
      661 ctgcgatctg catctcaatt agtcagcaac catagtcccg cccctaactc cgcccatccc
      721 gcccctaact ccgcccagtt ccgcccattc tccgccccat cgctgactaa ttttttttat
      781 ttatgcagag gccgaggccg cctcggcctc tgagctattc cagaagtagt gaggaggctt
      841 ttttggaggc ctaggctttt gcaaaaagct tgattcttct gacacaacag tctcgaactt
      901 aagctgcaga agttggtcgt gaggcactgg gcaggtaagt atcaaggtta caagacaggt
      961 ttaaggagac caatagaaac tgggcttgtc gagacagaga agactcttgc gtttctgata
     1021 ggcacctatt ggtcttactg acatccactt tgcctttctc tccacaggtg tccactccca
     1081 gttcaattac agctcttaag gctagagtac ttaatacgac tcactatagg ctagccacca
     1141 tgacttcgaa agtttatgat ccagaacaaa ggaaacggat gataactggt ccgcagtggt
     1201 gggccagatg taaacaaatg aatgttcttg attcatttat taattattat gattcagaaa
     1261 aacatgcaga aaatgctgtt atttttttac atggtaacgc ggcctcttct tatttatggc
     1321 gacatgttgt gccacatatt gagccagtag cgcggtgtat tataccagac cttattggta
     1381 tgggcaaatc aggcaaatct ggtaatggtt cttataggtt acttgatcat tacaaatatc
     1441 ttactgcatg gtttgaactt cttaatttac caaagaagat catttttgtc ggccatgatt
     1501 ggggtgcttg tttggcattt cattatagct atgagcatca agataagatc aaagcaatag
     1561 ttcacgctga aagtgtagta gatgtgattg aatcatggga tgaatggcct gatattgaag
     1621 aagatattgc gttgatcaaa tctgaagaag gagaaaaaat ggttttggag aataacttct
     1681 tcgtggaaac catgttgcca tcaaaaatca tgagaaagtt agaaccagaa gaatttgcag
     1741 catatcttga accattcaaa gagaaaggtg aagttcgtcg tccaacatta tcatggcctc
     1801 gtgaaatccc gttagtaaaa ggtggtaaac ctgacgttgt acaaattgtt aggaattata
     1861 atgcttatct acgtgcaagt gatgatttac caaaaatgtt tattgaatcg gacccaggat
     1921 tcttttccaa tgctattgtt gaaggtgcca agaagtttcc taatactgaa tttgtcaaag
     1981 taaaaggtct tcatttttcg caagaagatg cacctgatga aatgggaaaa tatatcaaat
     2041 cgttcgttga gcgagttctc aaaaatgaac aataattcta gagcggccgc ttcgagcaga
     2101 catgataaga tacattgatg agtttggaca aaccacaact agaatgcagt gaaaaaaatg
     2161 ctttatttgt gaaatttgtg atgctattgc tttatttgta accattataa gctgcaataa
     2221 acaagttaac aacaacaatt gcattcattt tatgtttcag gttcaggggg aggtgtggga
     2281 ggttttttaa agcaagtaaa acctctacaa atgtggtaaa atcgataagg atccaggtgg
     2341 cacttttcgg ggaaatgtgc gcggaacccc tatttgttta tttttctaaa tacattcaaa
     2401 tatgtatccg ctcatgagac aataaccctg ataaatgctt caataatatt gaaaaaggaa
     2461 gagtatgagt attcaacatt tccgtgtcgc ccttattccc ttttttgcgg cattttgcct
     2521 tcctgttttt gctcacccag aaacgctggt gaaagtaaaa gatgctgaag atcagttggg
     2581 tgcacgagtg ggttacatcg aactggatct caacagcggt aagatccttg agagttttcg
     2641 ccccgaagaa cgttttccaa tgatgagcac ttttaaagtt ctgctatgtg gcgcggtatt
     2701 atcccgtatt gacgccgggc aagagcaact cggtcgccgc atacactatt ctcagaatga
     2761 cttggttgag tactcaccag tcacagaaaa gcatcttacg gatggcatga cagtaagaga
     2821 attatgcagt gctgccataa ccatgagtga taacactgcg gccaacttac ttctgacaac
     2881 gatcggagga ccgaaggagc taaccgcttt tttgcacaac atgggggatc atgtaactcg
     2941 ccttgatcgt tgggaaccgg agctgaatga agccatacca aacgacgagc gtgacaccac
     3001 gatgcctgta gcaatggcaa caacgttgcg caaactatta actggcgaac tacttactct
     3061 agcttcccgg caacaattaa tagactggat ggaggcggat aaagttgcag gaccacttct
     3121 gcgctcggcc cttccggctg gctggtttat tgctgataaa tctggagccg gtgagcgtgg
     3181 gtctcgcggt atcattgcag cactggggcc agatggtaag ccctcccgta tcgtagttat
     3241 ctacacgacg gggagtcagg caactatgga tgaacgaaat agacagatcg ctgagatagg
     3301 tgcctcactg attaagcatt ggtaactgtc agaccaagtt tactcatata tactttagat
     3361 tgatttaaaa cttcattttt aatttaaaag gatctaggtg aagatccttt ttgataatct
     3421 catgaccaaa atcccttaac gtgagttttc gttccactga gcgtcagacc ccgtagaaaa
     3481 gatcaaagga tcttc
//
