[The description below was written by a language model from this plasmid's Addgene catalogue record and the feature table of its GenBank file.]
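Description:
pRL-SV40P is a mammalian expression reporter plasmid built on the Promega pRL-TK backbone, in which the SV40 early promoter taken from pGL3-Promoter was placed between the BglII and HindIII sites so that it drives the Renilla luciferase gene. The promoter fragment lacks the SV40 enhancer, so it is expected to give modest, constitutive expression suited to a control reporter rather than strong overexpression. The plasmid is propagated in E. coli through a high-copy ColE1/pUC-type origin and is selected with ampicillin via the bla (beta-lactamase) gene under its own promoter.

In the annotated sequence, the SV40 early promoter, which overlaps the SV40 origin of replication, is followed by a chimeric intron derived from human beta-globin and immunoglobulin heavy chain introns, a feature that generally improves mRNA processing and expression in mammalian cells. A T7 promoter lies just upstream of the coding sequence, which would permit in vitro transcription of the reporter. The Renilla reniformis luciferase open reading frame is terminated by an SV40 polyadenylation signal. Although the catalogue lists Renilla luciferase as a tag, it is the reporter itself; the cloned insert is only the promoter.

The stated purpose is normalization of luciferase experiments: the plasmid is co-transfected with a firefly luciferase test reporter so that Renilla activity can correct for differences in transfection efficiency and cell number. The sequence record is 3495 bp, smaller than the 4045 bp listed for the backbone. This would fit replacement of the original TK promoter region by the shorter SV40 promoter, though the record does not explicitly explain the difference.
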