Addgene plasmid #27163: pRL-SV40P
Purpose: Renilla SV40 promoter (no enhancer) reporter gene for normalization of luciferase experiments
Depositing lab: Ron Prywes. Depositing organization: Columbia University. Publication: Serum-induced expression of the cdc25A gene by relief of E2F-mediated repression. Chen X, Prywes R. Mol Cell Biol. 1999 Jul . 19(7):4695-702. PubMed 10373518.
Backbone
  Vector backbone: pRL-TK
  Backbone manufacturer: Promega
  Backbone size w/o insert (bp): 4045
  Vector type: Mammalian Expression, Luciferase
Growth in bacteria
  Bacterial resistance: Ampicillin, 100 μg/mL
  Growth temperature: 37°C
  Growth strain: DH5alpha
  Copy number: High Copy
Gene/Insert
  Gene/Insert name: SV40 promoter
  Tag / fusion protein: Renilla Luciferase (C terminal on backbone)
  Cloning method: Restriction Enzyme; 5′ cloning site BglII (not destroyed); 3′ cloning site HindIII (not destroyed)
  Sequencing primers: 5′ SV40pro-F
Terms and licenses: Academic/Nonprofit Terms; Industry Terms: Not Available to Industry
Depositor comments: pRL-SV40P was generated by placing the simian virus 40 (SV40) promoter from pGL3-Promoter (Promega) into pRL-TK such that the SV40 promoter is driving the Renilla luciferase gene.
How to cite: pRL-SV40P was a gift from Ron Prywes (Addgene plasmid # 27163 ; http://n2t.net/addgene:27163 ; RRID:Addgene_27163)
