>Addgene plasmid #27163 | pRL-SV40P | addgene partial sequence | sequence record 100403 | pBR322ori-F 5'-GGGAAACGCCTGGTATCTTT-3'
GCCACCTCTGACTTGAGCGTCGATTTTTGTGATGCTCGTCAGGGGGGCGGAGCCTATGGAAAAACGCCAG
CAACGCGGCCTTTTTACGGTTCCTGGCCTTTTGCTGGCCTTTTGCTCACATGGCTCGACAGATCTGCGAT
CTGCATCTCAATTAGTCAGCAACCATAGTCCCGCCCCTAACTCCGCCCATCCCGCCCCTAACTCCGCCCA
GTTCCGCCCATTCTCCGCCCCATCGCTGACTAATTTTTTTTATTTATGCAGAGGCCGAGGCCGCCTCGGC
CTCTGAGCTATTCCAGAAGTAGTGAGGAGGCTTTTTTGGAGGCCTAGGCTTTTGCAAAAAGCTTGATTCT
TCTGACACAACAGTCTCGAACTTAAGCTGCAGAAGTTGGTCGTGAGGCACTGGGCAGGTAAGTATCAAGG
TTACAAGACAGGTTTAAGGAGACCAATAGAAACTGGGCTTGTCGAGACAGAGAAGACTCTTGCGTTTCTG
ATAGGCACCTATTGGTCTTACTGACATCCACTTTGCCTTTCTCTCCACAGGTGTCCACTCCCAGTTCAAT
TACAGCTCTTAAGGCTAGAGTACTTAATACGACTCACTATAGGCTAGCCACCATGACTTCGAAAGTTTAT
GATCCAGAACAAAGGAAACGGATGATAACTGGTCCGCAGTGGTGGGCCAGATGTAAACAAATGAATGTTC
TTGATTCATTTATTAATTATTATGATTCAGAAAAACATGCAGAAAATGCTGTTATTTTTTTACATGGTAA
CGCGGCCTCTTCTTATTTATGGCGACATGTTGTGCCACATATTGAGCCAGTAGCGCGGTGTATTATACCA
GACCTTATTGGTATGGGCAAATCAGGCAAATCTGGTAATGGTTCTTATAGGTTACTTGATCATTACAAAT
ATCTTACTGCATGGTTTGAACTTCTTAATTTACCAAAGAAGATCATTTTTGTCGGCCATGATTGGGG
