>Addgene plasmid #27163 | pRL-SV40P | addgene partial sequence | sequence record 162917 | RLuc-R 5'-TTTACATCTGGCCCACCACT-3'
CTTTGTTCTGGATCATAAACTTTCGAAGTCATGGTGGCTAGCCTATAGTGAGTCGTATTAAGTACTCTAG
CCTTAAGAGCTGTAATTGAACTGGGAGTGGACACCTGTGGAGAGAAAGGCAAAGTGGATGTCAGTAAGAC
CAATAGGTGCCTATCAGAAACGCAAGAGTCTTCTCTGTCTCGACAAGCCCAGTTTCTATTGGTCTCCTTA
AACCTGTCTTGTAACCTTGATACTTACCTGCCCAGTGCCTCACGACCAACTTCTGCAGCTTAAGTTCGAG
ACTGTTGTGTCAGAAGAATCAAGCTTTTTGCAAAAGCCTAGGCCTCCAAAAAAGCCTCCTCACTACTTCT
GGAATAGCTCAGAGGCCGAGGCGGCCTCGGCCTCTGCATAAATAAAAAAAATTAGTCAGCGATGGGGCGG
AGAATGGGCGGAACTGGGCGGAGTTAGGGGCGGGATGGGCGGAGTTAGGGGCGGGACTATGGTTGCTGAC
TAATTGAGATGCAGATCGCAGATCTGTCGAGCCATGTGAGCAAAAGGCCAGCAAAAGGCCAGGAACCGTA
AAAAGGCCGCGTTGCTGGCGTTTTTCCATAGGCTCCGCCCCCCTGACGAGCATCACAAAAATCGACGCTC
AAGTCAGAGGTGGCGAAACCCGACAGGACTATAAAGATACCAGGCGTTTCCCCCTGGAAGCTCCCTCGTG
CGCTCTCCTGTTCCGACCCTGCCGCTTACCGGATACCTGTCCGCCTTTCTCCCTTCGGGAAGCGTGGCGC
TTTCTCATAGCTCACGCTGTAGGTATCTCAGTTCGGTGTAGGTCGTTCGCTCCAAGCTGGGCTGTGTGCA
CGAACCCCCCGTTCAGCCCGACCGCTGCGCCTTATCCGGTAACTATCGTCTTGAGTCCAACCCGGTAAGA
CAC
