>Addgene plasmid #27163 | pRL-SV40P | addgene partial sequence | sequence record 163520 | EBV-Rev 5'-GTGGTTTGTCCAAACTCATC-3'
GGCCGCTCTAGAATTATTGTTCATTTTTGAGAACTCGCTCAACGAACGATTTGATATATTTTCCCATTTC
ATCAGGTGCATCTTCTTGCGAAAAATGAAGACCTTTTACTTTGACAAATTCAGTATTAGGAAACTTCTTG
GCACCTTCAACAATAGCATTGGAAAAGAATCCTGGGTCCGATTCAATAAACATTTTTGGTAAATCATCAC
TTGCACGTAGATAAGCATTATAATTCCTAACAATTTGTACAACGTCAGGTTTACCACCTTTTACTAACGG
GATTTCACGAGGCCATGATAATGTTGGACGACGAACTTCACCTTTCTCTTTGAATGGTTCAAGATATGCT
GCAAATTCTTCTGGTTCTAACTTTCTCATGATTTTTGATGGCAACATGGTTTCCACGAAGAAGTTATTCT
CCAAAACCATTTTTTCTCCTTCTTCAGATTTGATCAACGCAATATCTTCTTCAATATCAGGCCATTCATC
CCATGATTCAATCACATCTACTACACTTTCAGCGTGAACTATTGCTTTGATCTTATCTTGATGCTCATAG
CTATAATGAAATGCCAAACAAGCACCCCAATCATGGCCGACAAAAATGATCTTCTTTGGTAAATTAAGAA
GTTCAAACCATGCAGTAAGATATTTGTAATGATCAAGTAACCTATAAGAACCATTACCAGATTTGCCTGA
TTTGCCCATACCAATAAGGTCTGGTATAATACACCGCGCTACTGGCTCAATATGTGGCACAACATGTCGC
CATAAATAAGAAGAGGCCGCGTTACCATGTAAAAAAATAACAGCATTTTCTGCATGTTTTTCTGAATCAT
AATAATTAATAAATGAATCAAGAACATTCATTTGTTTACATCTGGCCCACCACTGCGGACCAGTTATCAT
CCGTTTCCTTTGTTCTGGATCATAAACTTTCGAAGTCATGGTGGCTAGCCTATAGTGAGTCGTATTAAGT
ACTCTAGCCTTAAGAGCTGTAATTGAACTGGGAGTGGACACCTGTGGAGAGAAAGGCAAAGTGGATGTCA
GTAA
